Addgene plasmid #121994: p3E-U6a-U6c-mfn2 guide#2
Purpose: An entry vector with U6a and U6c promoter driving mfn2 guide RNAs expression
Depositing lab: Qing Deng. Depositing organization: Purdue University. Publication: Mitofusin 2 regulates neutrophil adhesive migration and the actin cytoskeleton. Zhou W, Hsu AY, Wang Y, Syahirah R, Wang T, Jeffries J, Wang X, Mohammad H, Seleem MN, Umulis D, Deng Q. J Cell Sci. 2020 Sep 4;133(17). pii: jcs.248880. doi: 10.1242/jcs.248880. PubMed 32788232.
Backbone
  Vector backbone: p3E
  Backbone manufacturer: Tol2 kit
  Backbone size w/o insert (bp): 4000
  Total vector size (bp): 4066
  Vector type: CRISPR
Growth in bacteria
  Bacterial resistance: Kanamycin, 50 μg/mL
  Growth temperature: 37°C
  Growth strain: NEB Stable
  Copy number: High Copy
Gene/Insert
  Gene/Insert name: mfn2 gRNA
  gRNA/shRNA sequence: GGGGATACCTGTCCAAAG, GCACATAGAGGAAGGTCT
  Species: D. rerio (zebrafish)
  GenBank ID: ENSDARG00000079504
Terms and licenses: Academic/Nonprofit Terms; Industry Terms: Not Available to Industry
How to cite: p3E-U6a-U6c-mfn2 guide#2 was a gift from Qing Deng (Addgene plasmid # 121994 ; http://n2t.net/addgene:121994 ; RRID:Addgene_121994)
