[The description below was written by a language model from this plasmid's Addgene catalogue record and pLannotate feature annotations shown in this document.]
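Description:
p3E-U6a-U6c-mfn2 guide#2 is a 3' entry clone for multisite Gateway assembly, built on the p3E backbone of the Tol2 kit and classified as a CRISPR vector. It is a small plasmid of about 4.1 kb that replicates in E. coli from a high-copy ColE1/pUC-type origin and is selected with kanamycin through an aminoglycoside phosphotransferase gene. The annotated backbone also carries rrnB T1 and T2 terminators, a T7 promoter, and short lacI and lacZα remnants. These are residual donor-vector sequence rather than functional parts of the payload.

The payload is a tandem guide RNA cassette targeting zebrafish mfn2 (mitofusin 2). According to the catalogue entry, two U6 promoters, U6a and U6c, each drive one of two distinct mfn2 guides. The automated feature table does not annotate these promoters or the spacers. It does detect two separate Streptococcus pyogenes tracrRNA-derived scaffold fragments in the same orientation, roughly 540 bp apart, which fits two independent Pol III sgRNA units designed for SpCas9. An SV40 polyadenylation signal, with an adjoining fragment of large T antigen sequence, lies next to the guide units inside the recombination-flanked region. This places it to terminate a transcript from an upstream middle-entry element once the final construct is assembled. The cassette is bracketed by Gateway recombination sites, which the annotation tool labels as attR3 and as attL/attB3-like fragments. They allow LR recombination with 5' and middle entry clones into a Tol2 destination vector.

No Cas9 is encoded here, so the nuclease must come from another module or source. The associated study concerns mitofusin 2 in neutrophil migration, suggesting use in mfn2 knockout in zebrafish, although the record does not describe the final assembled construct.
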