Features (pLannotate 1.2.2; 15 found; start..end, strand, type, name):
    121..213     +  CDS            lacI (fragment): lac repressor; lacI; The lac repressor binds to the lac operator to inhibit transcription in E. coli. This inhibition can be relieved by adding lactose or isopropyl-β-D-thiogalactopyranoside (IPTG).
    268..295     -  terminator     rrnB T2 terminator: transcription terminator T2 from the E. coli rrnB gene
    427..470     +  terminator     rrnB T1 terminator: Escherichia coli rrnB; transcription terminator T1 from the E. coli rrnB gene
    517..553     -  CDS            lacZα (fragment): LacZα fragment of β-galactosidase; lacZ fragment
    624..747     -  protein_bind   attR3: mutant version of attR; recombination site for the Gateway® LR reaction LR Clonase™
    757..777     +  CDS            lacZα (fragment): LacZα fragment of β-galactosidase; lacZ fragment
    793..927     -  polyA_signal   SV40 poly(A) signal: SV40 polyadenylation signal
    950..1033    -  CDS            large T antigen (fragment): large T antigen from SV40 (simian virus 40)
   1112..1179    -  misc_RNA       tracrRNA (fragment): trans-activating CRISPR RNA for the Streptococcus pyogenes CRISPR/Cas9 system
   1653..1720    -  misc_RNA       tracrRNA (fragment): trans-activating CRISPR RNA for the Streptococcus pyogenes CRISPR/Cas9 system
   2171..2191    -  protein_bind   attB3: mutant version of attB; core recombination site for the Gateway® BP reaction BP Clonase™
   2182..2267    -  protein_bind   attL1 (fragment): mutant version of attL; recombination site for the Gateway® LR reaction LR Clonase™
   2304..2322    -  promoter       T7 promoter: promoter for bacteriophage T7 RNA polymerase
   2456..3265    +  CDS            KanR: aminoglycoside phosphotransferase; aph(3')-Ia; confers resistance to kanamycin in bacteria or G418 (Geneticin®) in eukaryotes
   3412..4000    +  rep_origin     ori: high-copy-number ColE1/pMB1/pBR322/pUC origin of replication
>Addgene plasmid #121994 | p3E-U6a-U6c-mfn2 guide#2 | addgene full sequence | sequence record 237771 | Addgene NGS Result
CTTTCCTGCGTTATCCCCTGATTCTGTGGATAACCGTATTACCGCCTTTGAGTGAGCTGATACCGCTCGC
CGCAGCCGAACGACCGAGCGCAGCGAGTCAGTGAGCGAGGAAGCGGAAGAGCGCCCAATACGCAAACCGC
CTCTCCCCGCGCGTTGGCCGATTCATTAATGCAGCTGGCACGACAGGTTTCCCGACTGGAAAGCGGGCAG
TGAGCGCAACGCAATTAATACGCGTACCGCTAGCCAGGAAGAGTTTGTAGAAACGCAAAAAGGCCATCCG
TCAGGATGGCCTTCTGCTTAGTTTGATGCCTGGCAGTTTATGGCGGGCGTCCTGCCCGCCACCCTCCGGG
CCGTTGCTTCACAACGTTCAAATCCGCTCCCGGCGGATTTGTCCTACTCAGGAGAGCGTTCACCGACAAA
CAACAGATAAAACGAAAGGCCCAGTCTTCCGACTGAGCCTTTCGTTTTATTTGATGCCTGGCAGTTCCCT
ACTCTCGCGTTAACGCTAGCATGGATGTTTTCCCAGTCACGACGTTGTAAAACGACGGCCAGTCTTAAGC
TCGGGCCCTGCAGCTCTAGAGCTCGAATTCTACAGGTCACTAATACCATCTAAGTAGTTGGTTCATAGTG
ACTGCATATGTTGTGTTTTACAGTATTATGTAGTCTGTTTTTTATGCAAAATCTAATTTAATATATTGAT
ATTTATATCATTTTACGTTTCTCGTTCAACTTTCTTGTACAAAGTTGAGATCTATAATTCACTGGCCGTC
GTTTTACGGTACCATCGATGATGATCCAGACATGATAAGATACATTGATGAGTTTGGACAAACCACAACT
AGAATGCAGTGAAAAAAATGCTTTATTTGTGAAATTTGTGATGCTATTGCTTTATTTGTAACCATTATAA
GCTGCAATAAACAAGTTAACAACAACAATTGCATTCATTTTATGTTTCAGGTTCAGGGGGAGGTGTGGGA
GGTTTTTTAAAGCAAGTAAAACCTCTACAAATGTGGTATGGCTGATTATGATCCTCTAGATCCCTTGGGT
AGCAGCGAAGTCGAGGCATTTCTGTCCTGGCTGGTCTAGAGGTCTCTCAGGTTTAAAAAAAGCACCGACT
CGGTGCCACTTTTTCAAGTTGATAACGGACTAGCCTTATTTAAACTTGCTATGCTGTTTCCAGCATAGCT
CTTAAACAGACCTTCCTCTATGTGCCCGAACTAGGAGCCTGGAGAACTGCTATATAAACCCGGGACTTCT
GGGTATGTTTCTGCCATGTGGTAAGTGGATAAACCTACTTATTCAACTCATTTACCTCAAACATGACAGT
AAACCTCTTCGGGGCAAACCTGCAAACGCTTAAAACCTTCAAAGTTTGAAACCAGCAGTTTTGTAGAGGT
TTACCGTAGTATTTTTGAACTGTAAAGCATATGCAGAGGAAGCTGGTTTTAGGCTTGTGTGATTGGATGA
GTTCTTCTGTGACGTAACTGATCTTTTGTCCTCGTGTCCTTCGCCTTCCCCCACAGGCATGCGCGGACCT
TCCCCCGCCGCAGACCAGAGGACAACATGCTCAGACGCCAGCAAACGGCCCATCGAAACATTCACAGACT
CTCGGATTGGAGAGACCGGGCCCGAGGTCTCTGACTAAAAAAGCACCGACTCGGTGCCACTTTTTCAAGT
TGATAACGGACTAGCCTTATTTAAACTTGCTATGCTGTTTCCAGCATAGCTCTTAAACCTTTGGACAGGT
ATCCCCCCGAACCAAGAGCTGGAGGGAGAGCTATATATACCAGGGACTTCTGGGTATGTTTTTGGGAGGT
GGTGAGTGACTAAACCACTTATTCAGCTCCCTTAGATCAAGTCTGACCCTATATCATGGTGACATAAACC
TGCAAACTGATAAAACCTGAAGGATCTCAAATCCAGAGTTTGTGTGAGGGATTACCGTGGTAATTTTCAA
ACTGTAAAGCATATGCAAAATTATCTGGTCTTGGCTTGAGTGATTGGGTGTCTCGGTGTGATGCAGGGAC
GTTTTCAGTGACGTGTCCTTCTCCCTCCCCCACAGGCATGCGCAGAACATTTCCCCCCTCCTTGAAGACC
AGAACAAAAGACGCCGAGAGCAGGAAACTCGTCTTACTGAATGACCGAGGCTGGAGAAATCGACCCTAGG
CAACTTTATTATACAAAGTTGGCATTATAAAAAAGCATTGCTTATCAATTTGTTGCAACGAACAGGTCAC
TATCAGTCAAAATAAAATCATTATTTGGAGCTCCATGGTAGCGTTAACGCGGCCGCGATATCCCCTATAG
TGAGTCGTATTACATGGTCATAGCTGTTTCCTGGCAGCTCTGGCCCGTGTCTCAAAATCTCTGATGTTAC
ATTGCACAAGATAAAAATATATCATCATGAACAATAAAACTGTCTGCTTACATAAACAGTAATACAAGGG
GTGTTATGAGCCATATTCAACGGGAAACGTCGAGGCCGCGATTAAATTCCAACATGGATGCTGATTTATA
TGGGTATAAATGGGCTCGCGATAATGTCGGGCAATCAGGTGCGACAATCTATCGCTTGTATGGGAAGCCC
GATGCGCCAGAGTTGTTTCTGAAACATGGCAAAGGTAGCGTTGCCAATGATGTTACAGATGAGATGGTCA
GACTAAACTGGCTGACGGAATTTATGCCTCTTCCGACCATCAAGCATTTTATCCGTACTCCTGATGATGC
ATGGTTACTCACCACTGCGATCCCCGGAAAAACAGCATTCCAGGTATTAGAAGAATATCCTGATTCAGGT
GAAAATATTGTTGATGCGCTGGCAGTGTTCCTGCGCCGGTTGCATTCGATTCCTGTTTGTAATTGTCCTT
TTAACAGCGATCGCGTATTTCGTCTCGCTCAGGCGCAATCACGAATGAATAACGGTTTGGTTGATGCGAG
TGATTTTGATGACGAGCGTAATGGCTGGCCTGTTGAACAAGTCTGGAAAGAAATGCATAAACTTTTGCCA
TTCTCACCGGATTCAGTCGTCACTCATGGTGATTTCTCACTTGATAACCTTATTTTTGACGAGGGGAAAT
TAATAGGTTGTATTGATGTTGGACGAGTCGGAATCGCAGACCGATACCAGGATCTTGCCATCCTATGGAA
CTGCCTCGGTGAGTTTTCTCCTTCATTACAGAAACGGCTTTTTCAAAAATATGGTATTGATAATCCTGAT
ATGAATAAATTGCAGTTTCATTTGATGCTCGATGAGTTTTTCTAATCAGAATTGGTTAATTGGTTGTAAC
ACTGGCAGAGCATTACGCTGACTTGACGGGACGGCGCAAGCTCATGACCAAAATCCCTTAACGTGAGTTA
CGCGTCGTTCCACTGAGCGTCAGACCCCGTAGAAAAGATCAAAGGATCTTCTTGAGATCCTTTTTTTCTG
CGCGTAATCTGCTGCTTGCAAACAAAAAAACCACCGCTACCAGCGGTGGTTTGTTTGCCGGATCAAGAGC
TACCAACTCTTTTTCCGAAGGTAACTGGCTTCAGCAGAGCGCAGATACCAAATACTGTTCTTCTAGTGTA
GCCGTAGTTAGGCCACCACTTCAAGAACTCTGTAGCACCGCCTACATACCTCGCTCTGCTAATCCTGTTA
CCAGTGGCTGCTGCCAGTGGCGATAAGTCGTGTCTTACCGGGTTGGACTCAAGACGATAGTTACCGGATA
AGGCGCAGCGGTCGGGCTGAACGGGGGGTTCGTGCACACAGCCCAGCTTGGAGCGAACGACCTACACCGA
ACTGAGATACCTACAGCGTGAGCTATGAGAAAGCGCCACGCTTCCCGAAGGGAGAAAGGCGGACAGGTAT
CCGGTAAGCGGCAGGGTCGGAACAGGAGAGCGCACGAGGGAGCTTCCAGGGGGAAACGCCTGGTATCTTT
ATAGTCCTGTCGGGTTTCGCCACCTCTGACTTGAGCGTCGATTTTTGTGATGCTCGTCAGGGGGGCGGAG
CCTATGGAAAAACGCCAGCAACGCGGCCTTTTTACGGTTCCTGGCCTTTTGCTGGCCTTTTGCTCACATG
TT
